Addgene plasmid #235451: pHK001.3
Purpose: NOT gate receiver with bs for sgRNA3
Depositing lab: Yolanda Schaerli. Depositing organization: Universite de Lausanne (UNIL). Publication: Engineering intercellular communication using M13 phagemid and CRISPR-based gene regulation for multicellular computing in Escherichia coli. Kusumawardhani H, Zoppi F, Avendano R, Schaerli Y. Nat Commun. 2025 Apr 15;16(1):3569. doi: 10.1038/s41467-025-58760-z. PubMed 40234414.
Backbone
  Vector backbone: pColA
  Vector type: Synthetic Biology
Growth in bacteria
  Bacterial resistance: Kanamycin, 50 μg/mL
  Growth temperature: 37°C
  Growth strain: DH5alpha
  Copy number: High Copy
Gene/Insert
  Gene/Insert name: NOT gate (alt names: sfGFP; mCherry)
  Species: Escherichia coli
  Cloning method: Gibson Cloning
Terms and licenses: Academic/Nonprofit Terms; Industry Terms: Not Available to Industry
Depositor comments: JM101 (working strain for phagemid transfer). Requires the dCas9 plasmid, pJ1996v2 (Addgene plasmid #140664). Please visit https://doi.org/10.1101/2024.08.28.610043 for bioRxiv preprint.
How to cite: pHK001.3 was a gift from Yolanda Schaerli (Addgene plasmid # 235451 ; http://n2t.net/addgene:235451 ; RRID:Addgene_235451)
