[The description below was written by a language model from this plasmid's Addgene catalogue record and pLannotate feature annotations shown in this document.]
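Description:
pHK001.3 is a 4.7 kb synthetic-biology plasmid for Escherichia coli, built on a pColA backbone. It replicates from the ColA origin, which is compatible with other common origin groups and so allows it to coexist with additional plasmids in the same cell. Selection is by kanamycin, through an aph(3')-Ia resistance gene driven by the bla (AmpR) promoter. The record lists it as high copy.

The payload is described as a NOT gate "receiver" carrying a binding site for sgRNA3. The feature table shows two separate fluorescent reporter cassettes. In each, a fragment matching the strong constitutive J23119-type promoter is followed by a T7 gene 10 ribosome binding site and a reporter coding sequence, mCherry in one case and superfolder GFP in the other. The mCherry unit is followed by a T7 terminator and rrnB T1/T2 terminator elements. In the sfGFP unit there is an unannotated gap of nearly 200 nt between promoter and RBS. The sgRNA3 target site itself is not annotated, and the record does not state which reporter it controls.

In a CRISPR interference NOT gate, dCas9 guided by the cognate sgRNA binds at or near the promoter and blocks transcription, so output fluorescence falls when the input guide is present. The plasmid encodes no dCas9, and the depositor notes that a separate dCas9 plasmid is required. The associated work concerns intercellular communication by M13 phagemid transfer, with JM101 named as the working strain. This suggests that the sgRNA input is delivered to receiver cells by phagemid for multicellular logic computation.
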