Features (pLannotate 1.2.2; 15 found; start..end, strand, type, name):
    278..297     -  CDS            lacZα (fragment): LacZα fragment of β-galactosidase; lacZ fragment
    310..334     +  promoter       J23119(SpeI) promoter (fragment): bacterial promoter (Registry of Standard Biological Parts BBa J23119) modified to end with an SpeI site
    349..371     +  RBS            RBS: efficient ribosome binding site from bacteriophage T7 gene 10 (Olins and Rangwala, 1989)
    379..1086    +  CDS            mCherry: mCherry is a basic (constitutively fluorescent) red fluorescent protein published in 2004, derived from Discosoma sp.. It is reported to be a very rapidly-maturing monomer with low acid sensitivity.
   1264..1311    +  terminator     T7 terminator: transcription terminator for bacteriophage T7 RNA polymerase
   1320..1354    +  terminator     rrnB T1 terminator (fragment): transcription terminator T1 from the E. coli rrnB gene
   1417..1450    +  terminator     rrnB T1 terminator (fragment): Escherichia coli rrnB; transcription terminator T1 from the E. coli rrnB gene
   1542..1569    +  terminator     rrnB T2 terminator: transcription terminator T2 from the E. coli rrnB gene
   1691..1748    +  promoter       AmpR promoter (fragment): bla
   1757..2572    -  CDS            KanR: aminoglycoside phosphotransferase; aph(3')-Ia; confers resistance to kanamycin in bacteria or G418 (Geneticin®) in eukaryotes
   2573..2664    -  promoter       AmpR promoter: bla
   2682..3317    -  rep_origin     ColA ori: Plasmids containing the ColA origin of replication can be propagated in E. coli cells that contain additional plasmids with compatible origins.
   3735..3759    +  promoter       J23119(SpeI) promoter (fragment): bacterial promoter (Registry of Standard Biological Parts BBa J23119) modified to end with an SpeI site
   3943..3965    +  RBS            RBS: efficient ribosome binding site from bacteriophage T7 gene 10 (Olins and Rangwala, 1989)
   3973..4686    +  CDS            Superfolder GFP: Superfolder GFP is a basic (constitutively fluorescent) green fluorescent protein published in 2005, derived from Aequorea victoria. It is reported to be a very rapidly-maturing weak dimer.
>Addgene plasmid #235451 | pHK001.3 | addgene full sequence | sequence record 469107 | Addgene NGS Result
CCAAATTCCAGAAAAGAGGCCTCCCGAAAGGGGGGCCTTTTTTCGTTTTGGTCCTAATAGATAAAGGATA
GGTCTGGTAGTGTTGTTCGTTCTCGCAGGTAAATCAATAATACTCAGCAGTTCCGTAGACTTTTCAGTGG
GACAGGGTAGCGATAACAGATAGATTGTAATAAGACACAGTAGGTGCTCGTAGTTGCGTGAAGAGAACCG
CTCAGGAAATCCAGTCAGAAGTATTGGTAATCGTTGAAAACTCAGCTCCTAGGATGCAGTGACTCGAGTT
GTAAAACGACGGCCAGTCAATTGGAATTCTTGACGGCTAGCTCAGTCCTAGGTACAGTGCTAGCTAATTT
TGTTTAACTTTAAGAAGGAGATATACATATGGTGAGCAAGGGCGAGGAGGATAACATGGCCATCATCAAG
GAGTTCATGCGCTTCAAGGTGCACATGGAGGGCTCCGTGAACGGCCACGAGTTCGAGATCGAGGGCGAGG
GCGAGGGCCGCCCCTACGAGGGCACCCAGACCGCCAAGCTGAAGGTGACCAAGGGTGGCCCCCTGCCCTT
CGCCTGGGACATCCTGTCCCCTCAGTTCATGTACGGCTCCAAGGCCTACGTGAAGCACCCCGCCGACATC
CCCGACTACTTGAAGCTGTCCTTCCCCGAGGGCTTCAAGTGGGAGCGCGTGATGAACTTCGAGGACGGCG
GCGTGGTGACCGTGACCCAGGACTCCTCTCTGCAGGACGGCGAGTTCATCTACAAGGTGAAGCTGCGCGG
CACCAACTTCCCCTCCGACGGCCCCGTAATGCAGAAGAAGACTATGGGCTGGGAGGCCTCCTCCGAGCGG
ATGTACCCCGAGGACGGCGCGCTGAAGGGCGAGATCAAGCAGAGGCTGAAGCTGAAGGACGGCGGCCACT
ACGACGCTGAAGTCAAGACCACCTACAAGGCCAAGAAGCCCGTGCAGCTGCCCGGCGCGTACAACGTCAA
CATCAAGTTGGACATCACCTCCCACAACGAGGACTACACCATCGTGGAACAGTACGAACGCGCCGAGGGC
CGCCACTCCACCGGCGGCATGGACGAGCTGTACAAGTAAACTAGTTGCGGCCGCCTGCGCACCACCTGCA
GGACCTCAGCAATCGCTTGGACCAGCTTTCTTAAGGGTACCTATTACAGCTGGATCCGGCGCCGCTCATT
CGCTAATCGCCACGACGCGTAGTCGACCCGCCAATTCCCATGGGGCGCGCCTGCTGCCACCGCTGAGCAA
TAACTAGCATAACCCCTTGGGGCCTCTAAACGGGTCTTGAGGGGTTTTTTGCCAGGCATCAAATAAAACG
AAAGGCTCAGTCGGAAGACTGGGCACTGTTGAGGATAAATACTTTCTCTACTAGGCGCCTGTTACACAGG
TCCTCAGCGGCGCGCCTTTGTCGGTGAACGCTCTCCTGAGTAGGACAAATCCGCCGGGAGCGGATTTGAA
CGTTGTGAAGCAACGGCCCGGAGGGTGGCGGGCAGGACGCCCGCCATAAACTGCCAGGCATCAAACTAAG
CAGAAGGCCATCCTGACGGATGGCCTTTTTGCGTTTCAGATCTACCGGTAAACCAGCAATAGACATAAGC
GGCTATTTAACGACCCTGCCCTGAACCGACGACAAGCTGACGACCGGGTCTCCGCAAGTGGCACTTTTCG
GGGAAATGTGCGCGGAACCCCTATTTGTTTATTTTTCTAAATACATTCAAATATGTATCCGCTCATGAAT
TAATTCTTAGAAAAACTCATCGAGCATCAAATGAAACTGCAATTTATTCATATCAGGATTATCAATACCA
TATTTTTGAAAAAGCCGTTTCTGTAATGAAGGAGAAAACTCACCGAGGCAGTTCCATAGGATGGCAAGAT
CCTGGTATCGGTCTGCGATTCCGACTCGTCCAACATCAATACAACCTATTAATTTCCCCTCGTCAAAAAT
AAGGTTATCAAGTGAGAAATCACCATGAGTGACGACTGAATCCGGTGAGAATGGCAAAAGTTTATGCATT
TCTTTCCAGACTTGTTCAACAGGCCAGCCATTACGCTCGTCATCAAAATCACTCGCATCAACCAAACCGT
TATTCATTCGTGATTGCGCCTGAGCGAGACGAAATACGCGGTCGCTGTTAAAAGGACAATTACAAACAGG
AATCGAATGCAACCGGCGCAGGAACACTGCCAGCGCATCAACAATATTTTCACCTGAATCAGGATATTCT
TCTAATACCTGGAATGCTGTTTTCCCGGGGATCGCAGTGGTGAGTAACCATGCATCATCAGGAGTACGGA
TAAAATGCTTGATGGTCGGAAGAGGCATAAATTCCGTCAGCCAGTTTAGTCTGACCATCTCATCTGTAAC
ATCATTGGCAACGCTACCTTTGCCATGTTTCAGAAACAACTCTGGCGCATCGGGCTTCCCATACAATCGA
TAGATTGTCGCACCTGATTGCCCGACATTATCGCGAGCCCATTTATACCCATATAAATCAGCATCCATGT
TGGAATTTAATCGCGGCCTAGAGCAAGACGTTTCCCGTTGAATATGGCTCATACTCTTCCTTTTTCAATA
TTATTGAAGCATTTATCAGGGTTATTGTCTCATGAGCGGATACATATTTGAATGTATTTAGAAAAATAAA
CAAATAGGCATGCTAGCGCAGAAACGTCCTAGAAGATGCCAGGAGGATACTTAGCAGAGAGACAATAAGG
CCGGAGCGAAGCCGTTTTTCCATAGGCTCCGCCCCCCTGACGAACATCACGAAATCTGACGCTCAAATCA
GTGGTGGCGAAACCCGACAGGACTATAAAGATACCAGGCGTTTCCCCCTGATGGCTCCCTCTTGCGCTCT
CCTGTTCCCGTCCTGCGGCGTCCGTGTTGTGGTGGAGGCTTTACCCAAATCACCACGTCCCGTTCCGTGT
AGACAGTTCGCTCCAAGCTGGGCTGTGTGCAAGAACCCCCCGTTCAGCCCGACTGCTGCGCCTTATCCGG
TAACTATCATCTTGAGTCCAACCCGGAAAGACACGACAAAACGCCACTGGCAGCAGCCATTGGTAACTGA
GAATTAGTGGATTTAGATATCGAGAGTCTTGAAGTGGTGGCCTAACAGAGGCTACACTGAAAGGACAGTA
TTTGGTATCTGCGCTCCACTAAAGCCAGTTACCAGGTTAAGCAGTTCCCCAACTGACTTAACCTTCGATC
AAACCGCCTCCCCAGGCGGTTTTTTCGTTTACAGAGCAGGAGATTACGACGATCGTAAAAGGATCTCAAG
AAGATCCTTTACGGATTCCCGACACCATCACTCTAGAGAATTCATAGGATAGATTCTGGAAACTTTACCG
TCCGAGCTCAGGCTTACCTTACTCGAGCAATAAACAGTTGATAGGGCTTCTCCGTTACCATGGTTCAGCC
AAAAAACTTAAGACCGCCGGTCTTGTCCACTACCTTGCAGTAATGCGGTGGACAGGATCGGCGGTTTTCT
TTTCTCTTCTCAATTCTTCTGACCTGTAACGAATAATAGATAGTAAAGTAGTCTCCGATTGAGTTTTCTC
TGCCGAGTCCCACCCAGTTCTGTGATTTCAGTAAGTTGGTAATTGATACACTGTTGCGAGAACTGCTGCC
TGGTAGTAGATAGGTTGTTATTGAGTAAGAAGGTAAAGTGAACGAAATCCCTGAAACTGAGACTGTAGAA
AATAAGCTTCAGCCTGCGGTCCGGTTGACGGCTAGCTCAGTCCTAGGTACAGTGCTAGCTCGCTGGGACG
CCCGAGATAGCCGTTACACAGGTGACACTTATTTCAGCCTGCGGTCCGGCCAAGAGTACACTAGCTCAGT
CATCGCTGGGACGCCCGGGATCCAAGAGATTTCTACACGATTGAGCACTGTCTCAGCCTGCGGTCCGGGT
TCACTGCCGTATAGGCAGTAATTTTGTTTAACTTTAAGAAGGAGATATACATATGCGTAAAGGCGAAGAA
CTGTTTACCGGTGTGGTTCCGATTCTGGTGGAACTGGACGGCGATGTTAATGGTCATAAATTCAGTGTTC
GCGGCGAAGGTGAAGGCGATGCGACGAACGGCAAACTGACCCTGAAATTTATCTGCACCACGGGTAAACT
GCCGGTCCCGTGGCCGACGCTGGTGACCACGCTGACCTATGGCGTTCAATGTTTTGCGCGTTACCCGGAT
CACATGAAACAGCACGACTTTTTCAAATCGGCCATGCCGGAAGGCTATGTGCAGGAACGTACGATTAGCT
TTAAAGACGATGGTACGTATAAAACCCGCGCGGAAGTGAAATTCGAAGGCGATACCCTGGTTAACCGTAT
CGAACTGAAAGGTATCGATTTCAAAGAAGACGGCAATATTCTGGGTCATAAACTGGAATATAACTTCAAT
TCCCACAACGTGTACATCACCGCGGATAAACAGAAAAACGGCATTAAAGCCAATTTCAAAATCCGCCATA
ATGTGGAAGATGGTAGCGTTCAGCTGGCCGACCACTATCAGCAAAACACGCCGATTGGTGATGGCCCGGT
CCTGCTGCCGGACAATCACTACCTGAGTACCCAGTCCGTGCTGTCAAAAGATCCGAACGAAAAACGTGAC
CACATGGTCCTGCTGGAATTTGTGACGGCTGCGGGTATCACCCACGGCATGGACGAACTGTATAAATAAT
AATCGCTGGGACGCCCGCCTGCAGGCTCGGTA
